Addgene plasmid #17861: FLIPrbs T135A
Depositing lab: Wolf Frommer. Depositing organization: Carnegie Institution for Science. Publication: Development of a fluorescent nanosensor for ribose. Lager I, Fehr M, Frommer WB, Lalonde S. FEBS Lett. 2003 Oct 9. 553(1-2):85-9. 10.1016/S0014-5793(03)00976-1 PubMed 14550551.
Backbone
  Vector backbone: pRSET-B
  Backbone manufacturer: Invitrogen
  Backbone size w/o insert (bp): 2900
  Vector type: Bacterial Expression
Growth in bacteria
  Bacterial resistance: Ampicillin, 100 μg/mL
  Growth temperature: 37°C
  Growth strain: DH5alpha
  Copy number: High Copy
Gene/Insert
  Gene/Insert name: FLIPrbs T135A (alt names: FLIPrib-400n; ECFP-RBP-EYFP; Ribose Binding Protein)
  Species: E. coli
  Insert size (bp): 2400
  Mutation: T135A
  Tag / fusion protein: ECFP (N terminal on insert); EYFP (C terminal on insert)
  Cloning method: Restriction Enzyme
  Sequencing primers: 5′ na
Terms and licenses: Academic/Nonprofit Terms; Industry Terms: Not Available to Industry
Depositor comments: T135A was generated using QuikChange (Stratagene) in the mutant background of FLIPrib-250n.
How to cite: FLIPrbs T135A was a gift from Wolf Frommer (Addgene plasmid # 17861 ; http://n2t.net/addgene:17861 ; RRID:Addgene_17861)
