[The description below was written by a language model from this plasmid's Addgene catalogue record.]
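Description:
FLIPrbs T135A (also listed as FLIPrib-400n) is a bacterial expression plasmid built on the pRSET-B backbone, encoding a genetically encoded fluorescent nanosensor for ribose. It is a high-copy plasmid selected with ampicillin. The backbone contributes about 2.9 kb and the insert about 2.4 kb. No feature table accompanies the record, so the promoter and any backbone-derived leader or tags are not stated explicitly. pRSET vectors generally use a T7 promoter for expression in E. coli strains that supply T7 RNA polymerase and add an N-terminal polyhistidine leader, but neither element is confirmed here for this particular clone.

The insert is a three-part fusion in which the E. coli periplasmic ribose binding protein is flanked by ECFP at its N terminus and EYFP at its C terminus. In sensors of this design, the cyan and yellow fluorescent proteins form a FRET donor and acceptor pair. Ligand-induced conformational change in the binding protein alters the distance or orientation between them, so ribose concentration can be read out as a change in the ratio of the two emissions. This version carries a T135A substitution in the ribose binding protein, introduced by site-directed mutagenesis into the FLIPrib-250n construct, which the record describes as itself a mutant background. The alternative names suggest that the variants in this series are labelled by their ribose affinity, though the record gives no binding constants. The plasmid is typically used to produce the sensor protein in bacteria for in vitro ribose measurement and sensor characterisation.
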