>Addgene plasmid #17861 | FLIPrbs T135A | addgene partial sequence | sequence record 23791 | FLIPrbs 5'-ATGAGCGGTCAACAGGTTCT-3'
ACTTTATGCGATCAAATCTGCTGGCTGGCTGGCAAGAACATTAAACTTGTGAGCAGCAACGGCCTGCTGG
AAGCCTTCGCCACGTTCACGGGCTGCGGACGCACCAGCAATGCCTTGCAGCTCGATAACTTTGGCACCTT
CACCCGCTTTCTTCGCGATGTAATCACCAGCGATTTTGCCGCCCAGTACGTTATCAGAAGCAATGTGGCT
CACCACTTCACCTTTCGTTGCCTGGCGGTCAAGAGTGATAACCGGGATGTTCGCCTGGTTAGCCATCTTC
ACAGCATTACCCACTGCGTCGGAGTCGGTCGGGTTAATCAGCAGAATTTTTGTGCCGCGAACGGTTAAGT
CCTGCACGTTCGCCAGCTCTTTCGCCGGGTTGTTCTGGGAGTCCAGCACCACCAGGTTATAGCCAAGTTT
ATCCGCCTCTTTCTGCGCGCCATCTTTCAGCGATACAAAGAACGGGTTGTTAAGCGTGGAGACCACCAGC
GCGATGGTGTCTTTTGCCATGGCGCCTCCGGTACCACCCTTGTACAGCTCGTCCATGCCGAGAGTGATCC
CGGCGGCGGTCACGAACTCCAGCAGGACCATGTGATCGCGCTTCTCGTTGGGGTCTTTGCTCAGGGCGGA
CTGGGTGCTCAGGTAGTGGTTGTCGGGCAGCAGCACGGGGCCGTCGCCGATGGGGGTGTTCTGCTGGTAG
TGGTCGGCGAGCTGCACGCTGCCGTCCTCGATGTTGTGGCGGATCTTGAAGTTGGCCTTGATGCCGTTCT
TCTGCTTNGCGGGGGNAATGNAANGTGGGGCTAAGTATTGTACCNANCTTNGCCCAGGATGTGCCTCC
